Addgene plasmid #130522: pTK_BsmBI_LacZ_Citrine_Nanotag_24
Purpose: Enhancer cloning nanotag reporter vector
Depositing lab: Tatjana Sauka-Spengler. Depositing organization: University of Oxford. Publication: Reconstruction of the Global Neural Crest Gene Regulatory Network In Vivo. Williams RM, Candido-Ferreira I, Repapi E, Gavriouchkina D, Senanayake U, Ling ITC, Telenius J, Taylor S, Hughes J, Sauka-Spengler T. Dev Cell. 2019 Oct 21;51(2):255-276.e7. doi: 10.1016/j.devcel.2019.10.003. PubMed 31639368.
Backbone
  Vector backbone: pTK_BsmBI
  Backbone size w/o insert (bp): 4670
  Vector type: Enhancer cloning nanotag reporter vector
Growth in bacteria
  Bacterial resistance: Ampicillin, 100 μg/mL
  Growth temperature: 37°C
  Growth strain: DH5alpha
  Copy number: Low Copy
Gene/Insert
  Gene/Insert name: LacZ
  Insert size (bp): 276
  Promoter: thymidine kinase minimal promoter
  Cloning method: Restriction Enzyme; 5′ cloning site Unknown (unknown if destroyed)
  Sequencing primers: 5′ pTK forward CTAGCAAAATAGGCTGTCCC; 3′ pTK reverse ATATTTCTTCCGGGGACACC
Terms and licenses: Academic/Nonprofit Terms; Industry Terms: Not Available to Industry
How to cite: pTK_BsmBI_LacZ_Citrine_Nanotag_24 was a gift from Tatjana Sauka-Spengler (Addgene plasmid # 130522 ; http://n2t.net/addgene:130522 ; RRID:Addgene_130522)
