[The description below was written by a language model from this plasmid's Addgene catalogue record and pLannotate feature annotations shown in this document.]
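Description:
pTK_BsmBI_LacZ_Citrine_Nanotag_24 is a 4,945 bp enhancer-testing reporter plasmid built on the pTK_BsmBI backbone. It is propagated in E. coli under ampicillin selection (AmpR with its bla promoter). It carries a ColE1/pUC-type origin, although the catalogue entry lists it as low copy, and an f1 phage origin is also present. The depositor and sequencing-derived records are the same length and show the same 21 features in the same order, differing only in where numbering starts.

The reporter unit consists of the herpes simplex virus thymidine kinase minimal promoter, a chimeric β-globin/immunoglobulin intron, the yellow fluorescent protein Citrine and an SV40 polyadenylation signal. This signal is annotated on the opposite strand, next to a small fragment of SV40 large T antigen. Immediately upstream of the TK promoter sits a small lacZα cassette with its lac promoter, operator and CAP site, flanked by T7 and T3 promoters and a remnant of the pBluescript polylinker. This corresponds to the 276 bp "LacZ" insert. Judging by the plasmid name, the cassette is a stuffer that BsmBI digestion removes and a candidate enhancer replaces, which would allow blue/white screening. The BsmBI sites themselves are not annotated, and the record lists the cloning site as unknown. A synthetic poly(A) signal and an α2-globin RNA polymerase II pause site lie upstream of the cloning region, where they block read-through transcription from the backbone, so that Citrine expression reflects the activity of the inserted enhancer.

The "Nanotag_24" in the name implies a construct-specific sequence tag, but no such element is annotated and the record does not describe it. The associated publication concerns the neural crest gene regulatory network studied in vivo.
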