Features (pLannotate 1.2.2; 21 found; start..end, strand, type, name):
      1..49      +  polyA_signal   poly(A) signal: synthetic polyadenylation signal
     63..154     +  misc_feature   pause site: RNA polymerase II transcriptional pause signal from the human α2 globin gene
    192..210     -  rep_origin     f1 ori (fragment): f1 bacteriophage origin of replication; arrow indicates direction of (+) strand synthesis
    215..370     -  CDS            lacZα (fragment): LacZα fragment of β-galactosidase; lacZ fragment
    378..396     +  promoter       T7 promoter: promoter for bacteriophage T7 RNA polymerase
    405..428     -  misc_feature   MCS (fragment): pBluescript multiple cloning site
    444..462     -  promoter       T3 promoter: promoter for bacteriophage T3 RNA polymerase
    507..523     -  protein_bind   lac operator: The lac repressor binds to the lac operator to inhibit transcription in E. coli. This inhibition can be relieved by adding lactose or isopropyl-β-D-thiogalactopyranoside (IPTG). lac repressor encoded by lacI
    531..561     -  promoter       lac promoter: promoter for the E. coli lac operon
    576..597     -  protein_bind   CAP binding site: CAP binding activates transcription in the presence of cAMP. E. coli catabolite activator protein
    765..910     +  promoter       HSV TK promoter: herpes simplex virus thymidine kinase promoter
    988..1120    +  intron         chimeric intron: chimera between introns from human β-globin and immunoglobulin heavy chain genes
   1180..1896    +  CDS            Citrine: Citrine is a basic (constitutively fluorescent) yellow fluorescent protein published in 2001, derived from Aequorea victoria. It has moderate acid sensitivity.
   2069..2190    -  polyA_signal   SV40 poly(A) signal: SV40 polyadenylation signal
   2213..2281    -  CDS            large T antigen (fragment): large T antigen from SV40 (simian virus 40)
   2297..2429    +  CDS            TcR (fragment): tetracycline efflux protein; tet; confers resistance to tetracycline
   2609..3197    -  rep_origin     ori: high-copy-number ColE1/pMB1/pBR322/pUC origin of replication
   3368..4228    -  CDS            AmpR: β-lactamase; bla; confers resistance to ampicillin, carbenicillin, and related antibiotics
   4229..4333    -  promoter       AmpR promoter: bla
   4360..4788    +  rep_origin     f1 ori (sequence partly withheld): f1 bacteriophage origin of replication; arrow indicates direction of (+) strand synthesis
   4820..4887    -  CDS            lacZα (fragment): LacZα fragment of β-galactosidase; lacZ fragment
>Addgene plasmid #130522 | pTK_BsmBI_LacZ_Citrine_Nanotag_24 | depositor full sequence | sequence record 249899 | pTK_BsmBI_LacZ_Citrine_Nanotag_24 sequence 4945 bps
AATAAAATATCTTTATTTTCATTACATCTGTGTGTTGGTTTTTTGTGTGAATCGATAGTACTAACATACG
CTCTCCATCAAAACAAAACGAAACAAAACAAACTAGCAAAATAGGCTGTCCCCAGTGCAAGTGCAGGTGC
CAGAACATTTCTCTATCGATAGGTACCGAGCTCGAGTTGCCAGGGAGACGGGCGCCGCTACAGGGCGCGT
CCCATTCGCCATTCAGGCTGCGCAACTGTTGGGAAGGGCGATCGGTGCGGGCCTCTTCGCTATTACGCCA
GCTGGCGAAAGGGGGATGTGCTGCAAGGCGATTAAGTTGGGTAACGCCAGGGTTTTCCCAGTCACGACGT
TGTAAAACGACGGCCAGTGAGCGCGCGTAATACGACTCACTATAGGGCGAATTGGGTACCGGGCCCCCCC
TCGAGGTCCTCCAGCTTTTGTTCCCTTTAGTGAGGGTTAATTGCGCGCTTGGCGTAATCATGGTCATAGC
TGTTTCCTGTGTGAAATTGTTATCCGCTCACAATTCCACACAACATACGAGCCGGAAGCATAAAGTGTAA
AGCCTGGGGTGCCTAATGAGTGAGCTAACTCACATTAATTGCGTTGCGCTCACTGCCCGCTTTCCACCGG
TCGTCTCCTGTTGGCTAGCCCGGGCTCGAGATCTGCGATCTAAGTAAGCTTGCTGCTTCATCCCCGTGGC
CCGTTGCTCGCGTTTGCTGGCGGTGTCCCCGGAAGAAATATATTTGCATGTCTTTAGTTCTATGATGACA
CAAACCCCGCCCAGCGTCTTGTCATTGGCGAATTCGAACACGCAGATGCAGTCGGGGCGGCGCGGTCCCA
GGTCCACTTCGCATATTAAGGTGACGCGTGTGGCCTCGAACACCGAGCGACCCTGCAGCGACCCGCTTAA
CAGCGTCAACAGCGTGCCGCAGATCCCAAGCTTGCGGCCGCTTAAGCTGCAGAAGTTGGTCGTGAGGCAC
TGGGCAGGTAAGTATCAAGGTTACAAGACAGGTTTAAGGAGACCAATAGAAACTGGGCTTGTCGAGACAG
AGAAGACTCTTGCGTTTCTGATAGGCACCTATTGGTCTTACTGACATCCACTTTGCCTTTCTCTCCACAG
GTGTCCACTCCCAGGTTCAATACAGCTCTTAAGCGGCCGCAAGCTAGCTTGCCGCCACCATGGTGAGCAA
GGGCGAGGAGCTGTTCACCGGGGTGGTGCCCATCCTGGTCGAGCTGGACGGCGACGTAAACGGCCACAAG
TTCAGCGTGTCCGGCGAGGGCGAGGGCGATGCCACCTACGGCAAGCTGACCCTGAAGTTCATCTGCACCA
CCGGCAAGCTGCCCGTGCCCTGGCCCACCCTCGTGACCACCTTCGGCTACGGCCTGATGTGCTTCGCCCG
CTACCCCGACCACATGAAGCAGCACGACTTCTTCAAGTCCGCCATGCCCGAAGGCTACGTCCAGGAGCGC
ACCATCTTCTTCAAGGACGACGGCAACTACAAGACCCGCGCCGAGGTGAAGTTCGAGGGCGACACCCTGG
TGAACCGCATCGAGCTGAAGGGCATCGACTTCAAGGAGGACGGCAACATCCTGGGGCACAAGCTGGAGTA
CAACTACAACAGCCACAACGTCTATATCATGGCCGACAAGCAGAAGAACGGCATCAAGGTGAACTTCAAG
ATCCGCCACAACATCGAGGACGGCAGCGTGCAGCTCGCCGACCACTACCAGCAGAACACCCCCATCGGCG
ACGGCCCCGTGCTGCTGCCCGACAACCACTACCTGAGCTACCAGTCCGCCCTGAGCAAAGACCCCAACGA
GAAGCGCGATCACATGGTCCTGCTGGAGTTCGTGACCGCCGCCGGGATCACTCTCGGCATGGACGAGCTG
TACAAGTGAGCCTCTAGACTCCCTCAGCGGCGCGCCTGTCGAAGCTAAAAGTGCTCGAGCCCAATACCAT
TTCGGAATCTCGCGTGGCGTTAGTATGCCACTCGATGGTAGGGGAACGCAGAATGCCAGATCTCACGTGT
CTAGAGTCGGGGCGGCCGGCCGCTTCGAGCAGACATGATAAGATACATTGATGAGTTTGGACAAACCACA
ACTAGAATGCAGTGAAAAAAATGCTTTATTTGTGAAATTTGTGATGCTATTGCTTTATTTGTAACCATTA
TAAGCTGCAATAAACAAGTTAACAACAACAATTGCATTCATTTTATGTTTCAGGTTCAGGGGGAGGTGTG
GGAGGTTTTTTAAAGCAAGTAAAACCTCTACAAATGTGGTAAAATCGATAAGGATCCGTCGACCGATGCC
CTTGAGAGCCTTCAACCCAGTCAGCTCCTTCCGGTGGGCGCGGGGCATGACTATCGTCGCCGCACTTATG
ACTGTCTTCTTTATCATGCAACTCGTAGGACAGGTGCCGGCAGCGCTCTTCCGCTTCCTCGCTCACTGAC
TCGCTGCGCTCGGTCGTTCGGCTGCGGCGAGCGGTATCAGCTCACTCAAAGGCGGTAATACGGTTATCCA
CAGAATCAGGGGATAACGCAGGAAAGAACATGTGAGCAAAAGGCCAGCAAAAGGCCAGGAACCGTAAAAA
GGCCGCGTTGCTGGCGTTTTTCCATAGGCTCCGCCCCCCTGACGAGCATCACAAAAATCGACGCTCAAGT
CAGAGGTGGCGAAACCCGACAGGACTATAAAGATACCAGGCGTTTCCCCCTGGAAGCTCCCTCGTGCGCT
CTCCTGTTCCGACCCTGCCGCTTACCGGATACCTGTCCGCCTTTCTCCCTTCGGGAAGCGTGGCGCTTTC
TCAATGCTCACGCTGTAGGTATCTCAGTTCGGTGTAGGTCGTTCGCTCCAAGCTGGGCTGTGTGCACGAA
CCCCCCGTTCAGCCCGACCGCTGCGCCTTATCCGGTAACTATCGTCTTGAGTCCAACCCGGTAAGACACG
ACTTATCGCCACTGGCAGCAGCCACTGGTAACAGGATTAGCAGAGCGAGGTATGTAGGCGGTGCTACAGA
GTTCTTGAAGTGGTGGCCTAACTACGGCTACACTAGAAGGACAGTATTTGGTATCTGCGCTCTGCTGAAG
CCAGTTACCTTCGGAAAAAGAGTTGGTAGCTCTTGATCCGGCAAACAAACCACCGCTGGTAGCGGTGGTT
TTTTTGTTTGCAAGCAGCAGATTACGCGCAGAAAAAAAGGATCTCAAGAAGATCCTTTGATCTTTTCTAC
GGGGTCTGACGCTCAGTGGAACGAAAACTCACGTTAAGGGATTTTGGTCATGAGATTATCAAAAAGGATC
TTCACCTAGATCCTTTTAAATTAAAAATGAAGTTTTAAATCAATCTAAAGTATATATGAGTAAACTTGGT
CTGACAGTTACCAATGCTTAATCAGTGAGGCACCTATCTCAGCGATCTGTCTATTTCGTTCATCCATAGT
TGCCTGACTCCCCGTCGTGTAGATAACTACGATACGGGAGGGCTTACCATCTGGCCCCAGTGCTGCAATG
ATACCGCGAGACCCACGCTCACCGGCTCCAGATTTATCAGCAATAAACCAGCCAGCCGGAAGGGCCGAGC
GCAGAAGTGGTCCTGCAACTTTATCCGCCTCCATCCAGTCTATTAATTGTTGCCGGGAAGCTAGAGTAAG
TAGTTCGCCAGTTAATAGTTTGCGCAACGTTGTTGCCATTGCTACAGGCATCGTGGTGTCACGCTCGTCG
TTTGGTATGGCTTCATTCAGCTCCGGTTCCCAACGATCAAGGCGAGTTACATGATCCCCCATGTTGTGCA
AAAAAGCGGTTAGCTCCTTCGGTCCTCCGATCGTTGTCAGAAGTAAGTTGGCCGCAGTGTTATCACTCAT
GGTTATGGCAGCACTGCATAATTCTCTTACTGTCATGCCATCCGTAAGATGCTTTTCTGTGACTGGTGAG
TACTCAACCAAGTCATTCTGAGAATAGTGTATGCGGCGACCGAGTTGCTCTTGCCCGGCGTCAATACGGG
ATAATACCGCGCCACATAGCAGAACTTTAAAAGTGCTCATCATTGGAAAACGTTCTTCGGGGCGAAAACT
CTCAAGGATCTTACCGCTGTTGAGATCCAGTTCGATGTAACCCACTCGTGCACCCAACTGATCTTCAGCA
TCTTTTACTTTCACCAGCGTTTCTGGGTGAGCAAAAACAGGAAGGCAAAATGCCGCAAAAAAGGGAATAA
GGGCGACACGGAAATGTTGAATACTCATACTCTTCCTTTTTCAATATTATTGAAGCATTTATCAGGGTTA
TTGTCTCATGAGCGGATACATATTTGAATGTATTTAGAAAAATAAACAAATAGGGGTTCCGCGCACATTT
CCCCGAAAAGTGCCACCTG
[124 nt withheld, positions 4360-4483]
C
[91 nt withheld, positions 4485-4575]
A
[49 nt withheld, positions 4577-4625]
CCTTTGACGTTGGAGTCCACGTTCTTT
[37 nt withheld, positions 4653-4689]
ACCCTATCTCGGTCTATTCTTTTGATTTATAAGGGATTTTGCCGATTTCGGCCTATTGGTTAAAAAATGA
GCTGATTTAACAAAAATTTAACGCGAATTTTAACAAAATATTAACGCTTACAATTTGCCATTCGCCATTC
AGGCTGCGCAACTGTTGGGAAGGGCGATCGGTGCGGGCCTCTTCGCTATTACGCCAGCCCAAGCTACCAT
GATAAGTAAGTAATATTAAGGTACGGGAGGTACTTGGAGCGGCCGC
