Features (pLannotate 1.2.2; 21 found; start..end, strand, type, name):
     96..114     +  promoter       T7 promoter: promoter for bacteriophage T7 RNA polymerase
    123..146     -  misc_feature   MCS (fragment): pBluescript multiple cloning site
    162..180     -  promoter       T3 promoter: promoter for bacteriophage T3 RNA polymerase
    225..241     -  protein_bind   lac operator: The lac repressor binds to the lac operator to inhibit transcription in E. coli. This inhibition can be relieved by adding lactose or isopropyl-β-D-thiogalactopyranoside (IPTG). lac repressor encoded by lacI
    249..279     -  promoter       lac promoter: promoter for the E. coli lac operon
    294..315     -  protein_bind   CAP binding site: CAP binding activates transcription in the presence of cAMP. E. coli catabolite activator protein
    483..628     +  promoter       HSV TK promoter: herpes simplex virus thymidine kinase promoter
    706..838     +  intron         chimeric intron: chimera between introns from human β-globin and immunoglobulin heavy chain genes
    898..1614    +  CDS            Citrine: Citrine is a basic (constitutively fluorescent) yellow fluorescent protein published in 2001, derived from Aequorea victoria. It has moderate acid sensitivity.
   1787..1908    -  polyA_signal   SV40 poly(A) signal: SV40 polyadenylation signal
   1931..1999    -  CDS            large T antigen (fragment): large T antigen from SV40 (simian virus 40)
   2015..2147    +  CDS            TcR (fragment): tetracycline efflux protein; tet; confers resistance to tetracycline
   2327..2915    -  rep_origin     ori: high-copy-number ColE1/pMB1/pBR322/pUC origin of replication
   3086..3946    -  CDS            AmpR: β-lactamase; bla; confers resistance to ampicillin, carbenicillin, and related antibiotics
   3947..4051    -  promoter       AmpR promoter: bla
   4078..4506    +  rep_origin     f1 ori (sequence partly withheld): f1 bacteriophage origin of replication; arrow indicates direction of (+) strand synthesis
   4538..4605    -  CDS            lacZα (fragment): LacZα fragment of β-galactosidase; lacZ fragment
   4664..4712    +  polyA_signal   poly(A) signal: synthetic polyadenylation signal
   4726..4817    +  misc_feature   pause site: RNA polymerase II transcriptional pause signal from the human α2 globin gene
   4855..4873    -  rep_origin     f1 ori (fragment): f1 bacteriophage origin of replication; arrow indicates direction of (+) strand synthesis
   4878..88      -  CDS            lacZα (fragment) (across the origin): LacZα fragment of β-galactosidase; lacZ fragment
>Addgene plasmid #130522 | pTK_BsmBI_LacZ_Citrine_Nanotag_24 | addgene full sequence | sequence record 258394 | Addgene NGS Result
TGGCGAAAGGGGGATGTGCTGCAAGGCGATTAAGTTGGGTAACGCCAGGGTTTTCCCAGTCACGACGTTG
TAAAACGACGGCCAGTGAGCGCGCGTAATACGACTCACTATAGGGCGAATTGGGTACCGGGCCCCCCCTC
GAGGTCCTCCAGCTTTTGTTCCCTTTAGTGAGGGTTAATTGCGCGCTTGGCGTAATCATGGTCATAGCTG
TTTCCTGTGTGAAATTGTTATCCGCTCACAATTCCACACAACATACGAGCCGGAAGCATAAAGTGTAAAG
CCTGGGGTGCCTAATGAGTGAGCTAACTCACATTAATTGCGTTGCGCTCACTGCCCGCTTTCCACCGGTC
GTCTCCTGTTGGCTAGCCCGGGCTCGAGATCTGCGATCTAAGTAAGCTTGCTGCTTCATCCCCGTGGCCC
GTTGCTCGCGTTTGCTGGCGGTGTCCCCGGAAGAAATATATTTGCATGTCTTTAGTTCTATGATGACACA
AACCCCGCCCAGCGTCTTGTCATTGGCGAATTCGAACACGCAGATGCAGTCGGGGCGGCGCGGTCCCAGG
TCCACTTCGCATATTAAGGTGACGCGTGTGGCCTCGAACACCGAGCGACCCTGCAGCGACCCGCTTAACA
GCGTCAACAGCGTGCCGCAGATCCCAAGCTTGCGGCCGCTTAAGCTGCAGAAGTTGGTCGTGAGGCACTG
GGCAGGTAAGTATCAAGGTTACAAGACAGGTTTAAGGAGACCAATAGAAACTGGGCTTGTCGAGACAGAG
AAGACTCTTGCGTTTCTGATAGGCACCTATTGGTCTTACTGACATCCACTTTGCCTTTCTCTCCACAGGT
GTCCACTCCCAGGTTCAATACAGCTCTTAAGCGGCCGCAAGCTAGCTTGCCGCCACCATGGTGAGCAAGG
GCGAGGAGCTGTTCACCGGGGTGGTGCCCATCCTGGTCGAGCTGGACGGCGACGTAAACGGCCACAAGTT
CAGCGTGTCCGGCGAGGGCGAGGGCGATGCCACCTACGGCAAGCTGACCCTGAAGTTCATCTGCACCACC
GGCAAGCTGCCCGTGCCCTGGCCCACCCTCGTGACCACCTTCGGCTACGGCCTGATGTGCTTCGCCCGCT
ACCCCGACCACATGAAGCAGCACGACTTCTTCAAGTCCGCCATGCCCGAAGGCTACGTCCAGGAGCGCAC
CATCTTCTTCAAGGACGACGGCAACTACAAGACCCGCGCCGAGGTGAAGTTCGAGGGCGACACCCTGGTG
AACCGCATCGAGCTGAAGGGCATCGACTTCAAGGAGGACGGCAACATCCTGGGGCACAAGCTGGAGTACA
ACTACAACAGCCACAACGTCTATATCATGGCCGACAAGCAGAAGAACGGCATCAAGGTGAACTTCAAGAT
CCGCCACAACATCGAGGACGGCAGCGTGCAGCTCGCCGACCACTACCAGCAGAACACCCCCATCGGCGAC
GGCCCCGTGCTGCTGCCCGACAACCACTACCTGAGCTACCAGTCCGCCCTGAGCAAAGACCCCAACGAGA
AGCGCGATCACATGGTCCTGCTGGAGTTCGTGACCGCCGCCGGGATCACTCTCGGCATGGACGAGCTGTA
CAAGTGAGCCTCTAGACTCCCTCAGCGGCGCGCCTGTCGAAGCTAAAAGTGCTCGAGCCCAATACCATTT
CGGAATCTCGCGTGGCGTTAGTATGCCACTCGATGGTAGGGGAACGCAGAATGCCAGATCTCACGTGTCT
AGAGTCGGGGCGGCCGGCCGCTTCGAGCAGACATGATAAGATACATTGATGAGTTTGGACAAACCACAAC
TAGAATGCAGTGAAAAAAATGCTTTATTTGTGAAATTTGTGATGCTATTGCTTTATTTGTAACCATTATA
AGCTGCAATAAACAAGTTAACAACAACAATTGCATTCATTTTATGTTTCAGGTTCAGGGGGAGGTGTGGG
AGGTTTTTTAAAGCAAGTAAAACCTCTACAAATGTGGTAAAATCGATAAGGATCCGTCGACCGATGCCCT
TGAGAGCCTTCAACCCAGTCAGCTCCTTCCGGTGGGCGCGGGGCATGACTATCGTCGCCGCACTTATGAC
TGTCTTCTTTATCATGCAACTCGTAGGACAGGTGCCGGCAGCGCTCTTCCGCTTCCTCGCTCACTGACTC
GCTGCGCTCGGTCGTTCGGCTGCGGCGAGCGGTATCAGCTCACTCAAAGGCGGTAATACGGTTATCCACA
GAATCAGGGGATAACGCAGGAAAGAACATGTGAGCAAAAGGCCAGCAAAAGGCCAGGAACCGTAAAAAGG
CCGCGTTGCTGGCGTTTTTCCATAGGCTCCGCCCCCCTGACGAGCATCACAAAAATCGACGCTCAAGTCA
GAGGTGGCGAAACCCGACAGGACTATAAAGATACCAGGCGTTTCCCCCTGGAAGCTCCCTCGTGCGCTCT
CCTGTTCCGACCCTGCCGCTTACCGGATACCTGTCCGCCTTTCTCCCTTCGGGAAGCGTGGCGCTTTCTC
ATAGCTCACGCTGTAGGTATCTCAGTTCGGTGTAGGTCGTTCGCTCCAAGCTGGGCTGTGTGCACGAACC
CCCCGTTCAGCCCGACCGCTGCGCCTTATCCGGTAACTATCGTCTTGAGTCCAACCCGGTAAGACACGAC
TTATCGCCACTGGCAGCAGCCACTGGTAACAGGATTAGCAGAGCGAGGTATGTAGGCGGTGCTACAGAGT
TCTTGAAGTGGTGGCCTAACTACGGCTACACTAGAAGAACAGTATTTGGTATCTGCGCTCTGCTGAAGCC
AGTTACCTTCGGAAAAAGAGTTGGTAGCTCTTGATCCGGCAAACAAACCACCGCTGGTAGCGGTGGTTTT
TTTGTTTGCAAGCAGCAGATTACGCGCAGAAAAAAAGGATCTCAAGAAGATCCTTTGATCTTTTCTACGG
GGTCTGACGCTCAGTGGAACGAAAACTCACGTTAAGGGATTTTGGTCATGAGATTATCAAAAAGGATCTT
CACCTAGATCCTTTTAAATTAAAAATGAAGTTTTAAATCAATCTAAAGTATATATGAGTAAACTTGGTCT
GACAGTTACCAATGCTTAATCAGTGAGGCACCTATCTCAGCGATCTGTCTATTTCGTTCATCCATAGTTG
CCTGACTCCCCGTCGTGTAGATAACTACGATACGGGAGGGCTTACCATCTGGCCCCAGTGCTGCAATGAT
ACCGCGAGACCCACGCTCACCGGCTCCAGATTTATCAGCAATAAACCAGCCAGCCGGAAGGGCCGAGCGC
AGAAGTGGTCCTGCAACTTTATCCGCCTCCATCCAGTCTATTAATTGTTGCCGGGAAGCTAGAGTAAGTA
GTTCGCCAGTTAATAGTTTGCGCAACGTTGTTGCCATTGCTACAGGCATCGTGGTGTCACGCTCGTCGTT
TGGTATGGCTTCATTCAGCTCCGGTTCCCAACGATCAAGGCGAGTTACATGATCCCCCATGTTGTGCAAA
AAAGCGGTTAGCTCCTTCGGTCCTCCGATCGTTGTCAGAAGTAAGTTGGCCGCAGTGTTATCACTCATGG
TTATGGCAGCACTGCATAATTCTCTTACTGTCATGCCATCCGTAAGATGCTTTTCTGTGACTGGTGAGTA
CTCAACCAAGTCATTCTGAGAATAGTGTATGCGGCGACCGAGTTGCTCTTGCCCGGCGTCAATACGGGAT
AATACCGCGCCACATAGCAGAACTTTAAAAGTGCTCATCATTGGAAAACGTTCTTCGGGGCGAAAACTCT
CAAGGATCTTACCGCTGTTGAGATCCAGTTCGATGTAACCCACTCGTGCACCCAACTGATCTTCAGCATC
TTTTACTTTCACCAGCGTTTCTGGGTGAGCAAAAACAGGAAGGCAAAATGCCGCAAAAAAGGGAATAAGG
GCGACACGGAAATGTTGAATACTCATACTCTTCCTTTTTCAATATTATTGAAGCATTTATCAGGGTTATT
GTCTCATGAGCGGATACATATTTGAATGTATTTAGAAAAATAAACAAATAGGGGTTCCGCGCACATTTCC
CCGAAAAGTGCCACCTG
[124 nt withheld, positions 4078-4201]
C
[91 nt withheld, positions 4203-4293]
A
[49 nt withheld, positions 4295-4343]
CCTTTGACGTTGGAGTCCACGTTCTTT
[37 nt withheld, positions 4371-4407]
ACCCTATCTCGGTCTATTCTTTTGATTTATAAGGGATTTTGCCGATTTCGGCCTATTGGTTAAAAAATGA
GCTGATTTAACAAAAATTTAACGCGAATTTTAACAAAATATTAACGCTTACAATTTGCCATTCGCCATTC
AGGCTGCGCAACTGTTGGGAAGGGCGATCGGTGCGGGCCTCTTCGCTATTACGCCAGCCCAAGCTACCAT
GATAAGTAAGTAATATTAAGGTACGGGAGGTACTTGGAGCGGCCGCAATAAAATATCTTTATTTTCATTA
CATCTGTGTGTTGGTTTTTTGTGTGAATCGATAGTACTAACATACGCTCTCCATCAAAACAAAACGAAAC
AAAACAAACTAGCAAAATAGGCTGTCCCCAGTGCAAGTGCAGGTGCCAGAACATTTCTCTATCGATAGGT
ACCGAGCTCGAGTTGCCAGGGAGACGGGCGCCGCTACAGGGCGCGTCCCATTCGCCATTCAGGCTGCGCA
ACTGTTGGGAAGGGCGATCGGTGCGGGCCTCTTCGCTATTACGCCAGC
